>Addgene plasmid #186934 | px459-Pole3 KO sgRNA | addgene full sequence | sequence record 368788 | Addgene NGS Result
GAGGGCCTATTTCCCATGATTCCTTCATATTTGCATATACGATACAAGGCTGTTAGAGAGATAATTGGAA
TTAATTTGACTGTAAACACAAAGATATTAGTACAAAATACGTGACGTAGAAAGTAATAATTTCTTGGGTA
GTTTGCAGTTTTAAAATTATGTTTTAAAATGGACTATCATATGCTTACCGTAACTTGAAAGTATTTCGAT
TTCTTGGCTTTATATATCTTGTGGAAAGGACGAAACACCGATCCTGGTGATGACGGCGTTGTTTTAGAGC
TAGAAATAGCAAGTTAAAATAAGGCTAGTCCGTTATCAACTTGAAAAAGTGGCACCGAGTCGGTGCTTTT
TTGTTTTAGAGCTAGAAATAGCAAGTTAAAATAAGGCTAGTCCGTTTTTAGCGCGTGCGCCAATTCTGCA
GACAAATGGCTCTAGAGGTACCCGTTACATAACTTACGGTAAATGGCCCGCCTGGCTGACCGCCCAACGA
CCCCCGCCCATTGACGTCAATAGTAACGCCAATAGGGACTTTCCATTGACGTCAATGGGTGGAGTATTTA
CGGTAAACTGCCCACTTGGCAGTACATCAAGTGTATCATATGCCAAGTACGCCCCCTATTGACGTCAATG
ACGGTAAATGGCCCGCCTGGCATTGTGCCCAGTACATGACCTTATGGGACTTTCCTACTTGGCAGTACAT
CTACGTATTAGTCATCGCTATTACCATGGTCGAGGTGAGCCCCACGTTCTGCTTCACTCTCCCCATCTCC
CCCCCCTCCCCACCCCCAATTTTGTATTTATTTATTTTTTAATTATTTTGTGCAGCGATGGGGGCGGGGG
GGGGGGGGGGGCGCGCGCCRGGGGGGGGGGGGGGGGGGGGGGGGGGGGGGGGGGCGAGGCGGAGAGGTGC
GGCGGCAGCCAATCAGAGCGGCGCGCTCCGAAAGTTTCCTTTTATGGCGAGGCGGCGGCGGCGGCGGCCC
TATAAAAAGCGAAGCGCGCGGCGGGCGGGAGTCGCTGCGCGCTGCCTTCGCCCCGTGCCCCGCTCCGCCG
CCGCCTCGCGCCGCCCGCCCCGGCTCTGACTGACCGCGTTACTCCCACAGGTGAGCGGGCGGGACGGCCC
TTCTCCTCCGGGCTGTAATTAGCTGAGCAAGAGGTAAGGGTTTAAGGGATGGTTGGTTGGTGGGGTATTA
ATGTTTAATTACCTGGAGCACCTGCCTGAAATCACTTTTTTTCAGGTTGGACCGGTGCCACCATGGACTA
TAAGGACCACGACGGAGACTACAAGGATCATGATATTGATTACAAAGACGATGACGATAAGATGGCCCCA
AAGAAGAAGCGGAAGGTCGGTATCCACGGAGTCCCAGCAGCCGACAAGAAGTACAGCATCGGCCTGGACA
TCGGCACCAACTCTGTGGGCTGGGCCGTGATCACCGACGAGTACAAGGTGCCCAGCAAGAAATTCAAGGT
GCTGGGCAACACCGACCGGCACAGCATCAAGAAGAACCTGATCGGAGCCCTGCTGTTCGACAGCGGCGAA
ACAGCCGAGGCCACCCGGCTGAAGAGAACCGCCAGAAGAAGATACACCAGACGGAAGAACCGGATCTGCT
ATCTGCAAGAGATCTTCAGCAACGAGATGGCCAAGGTGGACGACAGCTTCTTCCACAGACTGGAAGAGTC
CTTCCTGGTGGAAGAGGATAAGAAGCACGAGCGGCACCCCATCTTCGGCAACATCGTGGACGAGGTGGCC
TACCACGAGAAGTACCCCACCATCTACCACCTGAGAAAGAAACTGGTGGACAGCACCGACAAGGCCGACC
TGCGGCTGATCTATCTGGCCCTGGCCCACATGATCAAGTTCCGGGGCCACTTCCTGATCGAGGGCGACCT
GAACCCCGACAACAGCGACGTGGACAAGCTGTTCATCCAGCTGGTGCAGACCTACAACCAGCTGTTCGAG
GAAAACCCCATCAACGCCAGCGGCGTGGACGCCAAGGCCATCCTGTCTGCCAGACTGAGCAAGAGCAGAC
GGCTGGAAAATCTGATCGCCCAGCTGCCCGGCGAGAAGAAGAATGGCCTGTTCGGAAACCTGATTGCCCT
GAGCCTGGGCCTGACCCCCAACTTCAAGAGCAACTTCGACCTGGCCGAGGATGCCAAACTGCAGCTGAGC
AAGGACACCTACGACGACGACCTGGACAACCTGCTGGCCCAGATCGGCGACCAGTACGCCGACCTGTTTC
TGGCCGCCAAGAACCTGTCCGACGCCATCCTGCTGAGCGACATCCTGAGAGTGAACACCGAGATCACCAA
GGCCCCCCTGAGCGCCTCTATGATCAAGAGATACGACGAGCACCACCAGGACCTGACCCTGCTGAAAGCT
CTCGTGCGGCAGCAGCTGCCTGAGAAGTACAAAGAGATTTTCTTCGACCAGAGCAAGAACGGCTACGCCG
GCTACATTGACGGCGGAGCCAGCCAGGAAGAGTTCTACAAGTTCATCAAGCCCATCCTGGAAAAGATGGA
CGGCACCGAGGAACTGCTCGTGAAGCTGAACAGAGAGGACCTGCTGCGGAAGCAGCGGACCTTCGACAAC
GGCAGCATCCCCCACCAGATCCACCTGGGAGAGCTGCACGCCATTCTGCGGCGGCAGGAAGATTTTTACC
CATTCCTGAAGGACAACCGGGAAAAGATCGAGAAGATCCTGACCTTCCGCATCCCCTACTACGTGGGCCC
TCTGGCCAGGGGAAACAGCAGATTCGCCTGGATGACCAGAAAGAGCGAGGAAACCATCACCCCCTGGAAC
TTCGAGGAAGTGGTGGACAAGGGCGCTTCCGCCCAGAGCTTCATCGAGCGGATGACCAACTTCGATAAGA
ACCTGCCCAACGAGAAGGTGCTGCCCAAGCACAGCCTGCTGTACGAGTACTTCACCGTGTATAACGAGCT
GACCAAAGTGAAATACGTGACCGAGGGAATGAGAAAGCCCGCCTTCCTGAGCGGCGAGCAGAAAAAGGCC
ATCGTGGACCTGCTGTTCAAGACCAACCGGAAAGTGACCGTGAAGCAGCTGAAAGAGGACTACTTCAAGA
AAATCGAGTGCTTCGACTCCGTGGAAATCTCCGGCGTGGAAGATCGGTTCAACGCCTCCCTGGGCACATA
CCACGATCTGCTGAAAATTATCAAGGACAAGGACTTCCTGGACAATGAGGAAAACGAGGACATTCTGGAA
GATATCGTGCTGACCCTGACACTGTTTGAGGACAGAGAGATGATCGAGGAACGGCTGAAAACCTATGCCC
ACCTGTTCGACGACAAAGTGATGAAGCAGCTGAAGCGGCGGAGATACACCGGCTGGGGCAGGCTGAGCCG
GAAGCTGATCAACGGCATCCGGGACAAGCAGTCCGGCAAGACAATCCTGGATTTCCTGAAGTCCGACGGC
TTCGCCAACAGAAACTTCATGCAGCTGATCCACGACGACAGCCTGACCTTTAAAGAGGACATCCAGAAAG
CCCAGGTGTCCGGCCAGGGCGATAGCCTGCACGAGCACATTGCCAATCTGGCCGGCAGCCCCGCCATTAA
GAAGGGCATCCTGCAGACAGTGAAGGTGGTGGACGAGCTCGTGAAAGTGATGGGCCGGCACAAGCCCGAG
AACATCGTGATCGAAATGGCCAGAGAGAACCAGACCACCCAGAAGGGACAGAAGAACAGCCGCGAGAGAA
TGAAGCGGATCGAAGAGGGCATCAAAGAGCTGGGCAGCCAGATCCTGAAAGAACACCCCGTGGAAAACAC
CCAGCTGCAGAACGAGAAGCTGTACCTGTACTACCTGCAGAATGGGCGGGATATGTACGTGGACCAGGAA
CTGGACATCAACCGGCTGTCCGACTACGATGTGGACCATATCGTGCCTCAGAGCTTTCTGAAGGACGACT
CCATCGACAACAAGGTGCTGACCAGAAGCGACAAGAACCGGGGCAAGAGCGACAACGTGCCCTCCGAAGA
GGTCGTGAAGAAGATGAAGAACTACTGGCGGCAGCTGCTGAACGCCAAGCTGATTACCCAGAGAAAGTTC
GACAATCTGACCAAGGCCGAGAGAGGCGGCCTGAGCGAACTGGATAAGGCCGGCTTCATCAAGAGACAGC
TGGTGGAAACCCGGCAGATCACAAAGCACGTGGCACAGATCCTGGACTCCCGGATGAACACTAAGTACGA
CGAGAATGACAAGCTGATCCGGGAAGTGAAAGTGATCACCCTGAAGTCCAAGCTGGTGTCCGATTTCCGG
AAGGATTTCCAGTTTTACAAAGTGCGCGAGATCAACAACTACCACCACGCCCACGACGCCTACCTGAACG
CCGTCGTGGGAACCGCCCTGATCAAAAAGTACCCTAAGCTGGAAAGCGAGTTCGTGTACGGCGACTACAA
GGTGTACGACGTGCGGAAGATGATCGCCAAGAGCGAGCAGGAAATCGGCAAGGCTACCGCCAAGTACTTC
TTCTACAGCAACATCATGAACTTTTTCAAGACCGAGATTACCCTGGCCAACGGCGAGATCCGGAAGCGGC
CTCTGATCGAGACAAACGGCGAAACCGGGGAGATCGTGTGGGATAAGGGCCGGGATTTTGCCACCGTGCG
GAAAGTGCTGAGCATGCCCCAAGTGAATATCGTGAAAAAGACCGAGGTGCAGACAGGCGGCTTCAGCAAA
GAGTCTATCCTGCCCAAGAGGAACAGCGATAAGCTGATCGCCAGAAAGAAGGACTGGGACCCTAAGAAGT
ACGGCGGCTTCGACAGCCCCACCGTGGCCTATTCTGTGCTGGTGGTGGCCAAAGTGGAAAAGGGCAAGTC
CAAGAAACTGAAGAGTGTGAAAGAGCTGCTGGGGATCACCATCATGGAAAGAAGCAGCTTCGAGAAGAAT
CCCATCGACTTTCTGGAAGCCAAGGGCTACAAAGAAGTGAAAAAGGACCTGATCATCAAGCTGCCTAAGT
ACTCCCTGTTCGAGCTGGAAAACGGCCGGAAGAGAATGCTGGCCTCTGCCGGCGAACTGCAGAAGGGAAA
CGAACTGGCCCTGCCCTCCAAATATGTGAACTTCCTGTACCTGGCCAGCCACTATGAGAAGCTGAAGGGC
TCCCCCGAGGATAATGAGCAGAAACAGCTGTTTGTGGAACAGCACAAGCACTACCTGGACGAGATCATCG
AGCAGATCAGCGAGTTCTCCAAGAGAGTGATCCTGGCCGACGCTAATCTGGACAAAGTGCTGTCCGCCTA
CAACAAGCACCGGGATAAGCCCATCAGAGAGCAGGCCGAGAATATCATCCACCTGTTTACCCTGACCAAT
CTGGGAGCCCCTGCCGCCTTCAAGTACTTTGACACCACCATCGACCGGAAGAGGTACACCAGCACCAAAG
AGGTGCTGGACGCCACCCTGATCCACCAGAGCATCACCGGCCTGTACGAGACACGGATCGACCTGTCTCA
GCTGGGAGGCGACAAAAGGCCGGCGGCCACGAAAAAGGCCGGCCAGGCAAAAAAGAAAAAGGAATTCGGC
AGTGGAGAGGGCAGAGGAAGTCTGCTAACATGCGGTGACGTCGAGGAGAATCCTGGCCCAATGACCGAGT
ACAAGCCCACGGTGCGCCTCGCCACCCGCGACGACGTCCCCAGGGCCGTACGCACCCTCGCCGCCGCGTT
CGCCGACTACCCCGCCACGCGCCACACCGTCGATCCGGACCGCCACATCGAGCGGGTCACCGAGCTGCAA
GAACTCTTCCTCACGCGCGTCGGGCTCGACATCGGCAAGGTGTGGGTCGCGGACGACGGCGCCGCGGTGG
CGGTCTGGACCACGCCGGAGAGCGTCGAAGCGGGGGCGGTGTTCGCCGAGATCGGCCCGCGCATGGCCGA
GTTGAGCGGTTCCCGGCTGGCCGCGCAGCAACAGATGGAAGGCCTCCTGGCGCCGCACCGGCCCAAGGAG
CCCGCGTGGTTCCTGGCCACCGTCGGAGTCTCGCCCGACCACCAGGGCAAGGGTCTGGGCAGCGCCGTCG
TGCTCCCCGGAGTGGAGGCGGCCGAGCGCGCCGGGGTGCCCGCCTTCCTGGAGACCTCCGCGCCCCGCAA
CCTCCCCTTCTACGAGCGGCTCGGCTTCACCGTCACCGCCGACGTCGAGGTGCCCGAAGGACCGCGCACC
TGGTGCATGACCCGCAAGCCCGGTGCCTGAGAATTCTAACTAGAGCTCGCTGATCAGCCTCGACTGTGCC
TTCTAGTTGCCAGCCATCTGTTGTTTGCCCCTCCCCCGTGCCTTCCTTGACCCTGGAAGGTGCCACTCCC
ACTGTCCTTTCCTAATAAAATGAGGAAATTGCATCGCATTGTCTGAGTAGGTGTCATTCTATTCTGGGGG
GTGGGGTGGGGCAGGACAGCAAGGGGGAGGATTGGGAAGAGAATAGCAGGCATGCTGGGGAGCGGCCGCA
GGAACCCCTAGTGATGGAGTTGGCCACTCCCTCTCTGCGCGCTCGCTCGCTCACTGAGGCCGGGCGACCA
AAGGTCGCCCGACGCCCGGGCTTTGCCCGGGCGGCCTCAGTGAGCGAGCGAGCGCGCAGCTGCCTGCAGG
GGCGCCTGATGCGGTATTTTCTCCTTACGCATCTGTGCGGTATTTCACACCGCATA
[95 nt withheld, positions 6637-6731]
T
[46 nt withheld, positions 6733-6778]
C
[141 nt withheld, positions 6780-6920]
CCTTTGACGTTGGAGTCCACGTTCTTT
[37 nt withheld, positions 6948-6984]
ACTCTATCTCGGGCTATTCTTTTGATTTATAAGGGATTTTGCCGATTTCGGTCTATTGGTTAAAAAATGA
GCTGATTTAACAAAAATTTAACGCGAATTTTAACAAAATATTAACGTTTACAATTTTATGGTGCACTCTC
AGTACAATCTGCTCTGATGCCGCATAGTTAAGCCAGCCCCGACACCCGCCAACACCCGCTGACGCGCCCT
GACGGGCTTGTCTGCTCCCGGCATCCGCTTACAGACAAGCTGTGACCGTCTCCGGGAGCTGCATGTGTCA
GAGGTTTTCACCGTCATCACCGAAACGCGCGAGACGAAAGGGCCTCGTGATACGCCTATTTTTATAGGTT
AATGTCATGATAATAATGGTTTCTTAGACGTCAGGTGGCACTTTTCGGGGAAATGTGCGCGGAACCCCTA
TTTGTTTATTTTTCTAAATACATTCAAATATGTATCCGCTCATGAGACAATAACCCTGATAAATGCTTCA
ATAATATTGAAAAAGGAAGAGTATGAGTATTCAACATTTCCGTGTCGCCCTTATTCCCTTTTTTGCGGCA
TTTTGCCTTCCTGTTTTTGCTCACCCAGAAACGCTGGTGAAAGTAAAAGATGCTGAAGATCAGTTGGGTG
CACGAGTGGGTTACATCGAACTGGATCTCAACAGCGGTAAGATCCTTGAGAGTTTTCGCCCCGAAGAACG
TTTTCCAATGATGAGCACTTTTAAAGTTCTGCTATGTGGCGCGGTATTATCCCGTATTGACGCCGGGCAA
GAGCAACTCGGTCGCCGCATACACTATTCTCAGAATGACTTGGTTGAGTACTCACCAGTCACAGAAAAGC
ATCTTACGGATGGCATGACAGTAAGAGAATTATGCAGTGCTGCCATAACCATGAGTGATAACACTGCGGC
CAACTTACTTCTGACAACGATCGGAGGACCGAAGGAGCTAACCGCTTTTTTGCACAACATGGGGGATCAT
GTAACTCGCCTTGATCGTTGGGAACCGGAGCTGAATGAAGCCATACCAAACGACGAGCGTGACACCACGA
TGCCTGTAGCAATGGCAACAACGTTGCGCAAACTATTAACTGGCGAACTACTTACTCTAGCTTCCCGGCA
ACAATTAATAGACTGGATGGAGGCGGATAAAGTTGCAGGACCACTTCTGCGCTCGGCCCTTCCGGCTGGC
TGGTTTATTGCTGATAAATCTGGAGCCGGTGAGCGTGGAAGCCGCGGTATCATTGCAGCACTGGGGCCAG
ATGGTAAGCCCTCCCGTATCGTAGTTATCTACACGACGGGGAGTCAGGCAACTATGGATGAACGAAATAG
ACAGATCGCTGAGATAGGTGCCTCACTGATTAAGCATTGGTAACTGTCAGACCAAGTTTACTCATATATA
CTTTAGATTGATTTAAAACTTCATTTTTAATTTAAAAGGATCTAGGTGAAGATCCTTTTTGATAATCTCA
TGACCAAAATCCCTTAACGTGAGTTTTCGTTCCACTGAGCGTCAGACCCCGTAGAAAAGATCAAAGGATC
TTCTTGAGATCCTTTTTTTCTGCGCGTAATCTGCTGCTTGCAAACAAAAAAACCACCGCTACCAGCGGTG
GTTTGTTTGCCGGATCAAGAGCTACCAACTCTTTTTCCGAAGGTAACTGGCTTCAGCAGAGCGCAGATAC
CAAATACTGTTCTTCTAGTGTAGCCGTAGTTAGGCCACCACTTCAAGAACTCTGTAGCACCGCCTACATA
CCTCGCTCTGCTAATCCTGTTACCAGTGGCTGCTGCCAGTGGCGATAAGTCGTGTCTTACCGGGTTGGAC
TCAAGACGATAGTTACCGGATAAGGCGCAGCGGTCGGGCTGAACGGGGGGTTCGTGCACACAGCCCAGCT
TGGAGCGAACGACCTACACCGAACTGAGATACCTACAGCGTGAGCTATGAGAAAGCGCCACGCTTCCCGA
AGGGAGAAAGGCGGACAGGTATCCGGTAAGCGGCAGGGTCGGAACAGGAGAGCGCACGAGGGAGCTTCCA
GGGGGAAACGCCTGGTATCTTTATAGTCCTGTCGGGTTTCGCCACCTCTGACTTGAGCGTCGATTTTTGT
GATGCTCGTCAGGGGGGCGGAGCCTATGGAAAAACGCCAGCAACGCGGCCTTTTTACGGTTCCTGGCCTT
TTGCTGGCCTTTTGCTCACATGT
Features (pLannotate 1.2.2; 19 found; start..end, strand, type, name):
      1..241     +  promoter       U6 promoter: RNA polymerase III promoter for human U6 snRNA
    271..346     +  misc_RNA       gRNA scaffold: guide RNA scaffold for the Streptococcus pyogenes CRISPR/Cas9 system
    353..396     +  misc_RNA       gRNA scaffold (fragment): guide RNA scaffold for the Streptococcus pyogenes CRISPR/Cas9 system
    443..728     +  enhancer       CMV enhancer: human cytomegalovirus immediate early enhancer; contains an 18-bp deletion relative to the standard CMV enhancer
    730..1007    +  promoter       chicken β-actin promoter: No description available
   1008..1235    +  intron         hybrid intron: hybrid between chicken β-actin (CBA) and minute virus of mice (MMV) introns (Gray et al., 2011)
   1373..2974    +  CDS            Cas9(N): N-terminal portion of Streptococcus pyogenes Cas9 (Zetsche et al., 2015)
   2975..5473    +  CDS            Cas9(C): C-terminal portion of Streptococcus pyogenes Cas9 (Zetsche et al., 2015)
   5474..5521    +  CDS            nucleoplasmin NLS: bipartite nuclear localization signal from nucleoplasmin
   5591..6190    +  CDS            PuroR (fragment): puromycin N-acetyltransferase; pac from Streptomyces; confers resistance to puromycin
   6224..6335    +  polyA_signal   bGH poly(A) signal: bovine growth hormone polyadenylation signal
   6440..6580    +  repeat_region  AAV2 ITR: inverted terminal repeat of adeno-associated virus serotype 2 inverted
   6585..6636    -  misc_feature   bom (fragment): basis of mobility region from pBR322
   6655..7110    +  rep_origin     f1 ori (sequence partly withheld): f1 bacteriophage origin of replication; arrow indicates direction of (+) strand synthesis
   7111..7160    -  misc_feature   bom (fragment): basis of mobility region from pBR322
   7262..7297    -  CDS            rop (fragment): Rop protein, which maintains plasmids at low copy number; rop
   7392..7496    +  promoter       AmpR promoter: bla
   7497..8357    +  CDS            AmpR: β-lactamase; bla; confers resistance to ampicillin, carbenicillin, and related antibiotics
   8528..9116    +  rep_origin     ori: high-copy-number ColE1/pMB1/pBR322/pUC origin of replication
