[The description below was written by a language model from this plasmid's Addgene catalogue record and pLannotate feature annotations shown in this document.]
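Description:
px459-Pole3 KO sgRNA is an all-in-one mammalian CRISPR/Cas9 plasmid built on the px459 backbone and designed to knock out mouse Pole3 (also known as YBL1) in mouse embryonic stem cells. It is maintained in E. coli through a high-copy ColE1/pUC-type origin with ampicillin resistance (AmpR under its own bla promoter). It also carries an f1 phage origin. The catalogue lists a total size of 9,194 bp, whereas the sequenced record behind the feature table is 9,177 nt, a small discrepancy the record does not explain.

The plasmid contains two expression units. In the first, a human U6 RNA polymerase III promoter drives a 20-nt Pole3-targeting spacer, cloned via BbsI sites, fused to the Streptococcus pyogenes guide RNA scaffold. A second, partial scaffold annotation lies just downstream. In the second unit, a hybrid promoter made of the CMV enhancer, the chicken β-actin promoter and a hybrid intron drives S. pyogenes Cas9. Cas9 is annotated as adjoining N- and C-terminal portions that together form one continuous coding region, followed by a nucleoplasmin nuclear localization signal. A puromycin N-acetyltransferase coding sequence follows further downstream and ends at a bGH polyadenylation signal. The table does not annotate the element linking Cas9 to PuroR, though this arrangement suggests both are expressed from one transcript. A single AAV2 ITR annotation sits after the poly(A) signal, a remnant of the backbone rather than a functional packaging arrangement.

After transfection, the guide RNA and Cas9 are expressed together to cut the Pole3 locus, and puromycin selection enriches for transfected cells, from which knockout clones can be derived.
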