Addgene plasmid #186934: px459-Pole3 KO sgRNA
Purpose: Pole3 KO in mouse ES cells
Depositing lab: Zhiguo Zhang. Depositing organization: Columbia University. Publication: Stable inheritance of H3.3-containing nucleosomes during mitotic cell divisions. Xu X, Duan S, Hua X, Li Z, He R, Zhaang Z. Nat Commun. 2022 May 6;13(1):2514. doi: 10.1038/s41467-022-30298-4. PubMed 35523900.
Backbone
  Vector backbone: px459
  Backbone size w/o insert (bp): 9174
  Total vector size (bp): 9194
  Vector type: Mammalian Expression, Mouse Targeting, CRISPR
  Selectable markers: Puromycin
Growth in bacteria
  Bacterial resistance: Ampicillin, 100 μg/mL
  Growth temperature: 37°C
  Growth strain: DH5alpha
  Copy number: Unknown
Gene/Insert
  Gene/Insert name: Pole3 KO sgRNA
  gRNA/shRNA sequence: ATCCTGGTGATGACGGCGTT
  Species: M. musculus (mouse)
  Entrez Gene: Pole3 (a.k.a. 1810034K18Rik, YBL1)
  Promoter: U6
  Cloning method: Restriction Enzyme; 5′ cloning site BbsI (not destroyed); 3′ cloning site BbsI (not destroyed)
  Sequencing primers: 5′ TTTATGGCGAGGCGGCGG
Terms and licenses: Academic/Nonprofit Terms; Industry Terms: Not Available to Industry
How to cite: px459-Pole3 KO sgRNA was a gift from Zhiguo Zhang (Addgene plasmid # 186934 ; http://n2t.net/addgene:186934 ; RRID:Addgene_186934)
